Addgene plasmid #34234: KHBD00076
Depositing lab: Bart Deplancke. Depositing organization: Swiss Federal Institute of Technology (EPFL). Publication: Automated protein-DNA interaction screening of Drosophila regulatory elements. Korneel Hens, Jean-Daniel Feuz, Alina Isakova, Antonina Lagovitina, Andreas Massouras, Julien Bryois, Patrick Callaerts, Susan E. Celniker, Bart Deplancke. Nat Methods. 2011 Oct 30;8(12):1065-70. 10.1038/nmeth.1763 PubMed 22037703.
Backbone
  Vector backbone: pDONR221
  Backbone manufacturer: Invitrogen
  Backbone size w/o insert (bp): 2536
  Vector type: Gateway Donor Vector
Growth in bacteria
  Bacterial resistance: Kanamycin, 50 μg/mL
  Growth temperature: 37°C
  Growth strain: DH5alpha
  Copy number: High Copy
Gene/Insert
  Gene/Insert name: CG4424 (alt names: FBgn0038765; CG4424)
  Species: D. melanogaster (fly)
  Insert size (bp): 1035
  Entrez Gene: CG4424 (a.k.a. Dmel_CG4424, Dmel\CG4424)
  Cloning method: Gateway Cloning
  Sequencing primers: 5′ M13F; 3′ M13R
Terms and licenses: Academic/Nonprofit Terms; Industry Terms: Not Available to Industry
Depositor comments: Please note that the ORFs in this collection were cloned open-ended (without a stop codon).
How to cite: KHBD00076 was a gift from Bart Deplancke (Addgene plasmid # 34234 ; http://n2t.net/addgene:34234 ; RRID:Addgene_34234)
