[The description below was written by a language model from this plasmid's Addgene catalogue record.]
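Description:
KHBD00076 is a Gateway entry-type clone built in the pDONR221 donor backbone (Invitrogen), carrying the open reading frame of the Drosophila melanogaster gene CG4424 (FBgn0038765). The insert is recorded as 1035 bp in a backbone of about 2.5 kb once the insert has replaced the donor cassette. The plasmid is maintained in standard E. coli cloning strains as a high-copy plasmid under kanamycin selection. No feature table accompanies the record, so individual elements are not itemised. A pDONR221-derived clone made by Gateway recombination normally has the insert flanked by attL recombination sites, with M13 forward and reverse primer sites on either side, which matches the sequencing primers listed.

The vector is a shuttle for the coding sequence rather than an expression construct. The record names no promoter, tag or reporter, and pDONR221 is not designed to drive expression of the insert. The depositor notes that ORFs in this collection were cloned open-ended, without a stop codon. This allows the CG4424 coding sequence to be transferred by an LR recombination reaction into destination vectors that add C-terminal fusions as well as N-terminal ones, with the reading frame continuing through the recombination site. The clone belongs to a collection associated with work on automated screening of protein–DNA interactions at Drosophila regulatory elements. Its likely use is therefore as a source ORF for generating fusion-protein expression constructs for such interaction assays, although the record does not specify which destination vectors were used or describe the function of CG4424 itself.
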