>Addgene plasmid #34234 | KHBD00076 | depositor partial sequence | sequence record 40801 | KHBD00076 sequence 1035 bps
ATGGAGATACGATTGAACATGATGACCCTGTGCAGGACTTGCCTGCAGGATGGCGAAGCCCACATGGTGT
CTATTTTCCAGACAGCGGACGATAGGCTGCCCGGTGGCGTATCCCTCTGTGACAAAATCGAAAGTTTGAG
TGGAATTCAGATAAGGGCAACGGCAAAGGAGGAAGTGCTGCCCACCAGAATCTGCCTCAGATGCAAGGCA
TTTCTAACTCTGGCCCACAAATTTCGACAGATATGCCAGCGCTCCAATGAATTTCTCCGGGAATACGTGA
TAAAGGATGCAGTCGAGCAAGGGGTAGTCAAGGAGGTGGTGCAGCAAACGCGACCTTCAACTCCGCCACC
GATAGAGACTGAGCAGCTTGAACCACCAGAGGATGAGGTGCTTGAAGAGGGAGTTTGGTCTACGGAAGAT
CCCATTGAAGAAACGCCACATGGCCCGGCGGAAAAGGAAAGGCCCACAGTTCTAACGGTGGAAATGCTTC
CTGCTCCTTATCCTCCGCCTGCATCTACTCCTCCACCTGCTCCTGCTGGTGCCGTCAAGGGTAAATTGCA
TGTGTGCGCTATCTGTGGCAATGGATATCCCAGGAAGAGCACGCTGGACACCCACATGCGAAGGCATAAC
GATGAGCGGCCTTACGAGTGCGAGATTTGCCACAAGAGCTTCCACGTCAACTACCAGCTGAAGCGCCACA
TCCGGCAGCACACGGGAGCTAAACCATATACCTGCCAATATTGCCAACGCAACTTCGCGGATCGCACTTC
CCTAGTTAAGCATGAAAGAACCCATCGAAATGAGCGTCCTTATGCCTGCAAGACCTGCGGAAAGAAGTTC
ACATATGCCAGTGTCCTTAAAATGCACTACAAGACGCACACGGGCGAAAAACCCCACATATGCCAACTCT
GCAACAAAAGCTTCGCTCGCATTCACAATCTCGTGGCGCATCTGCAAACGCAACAGCATATAAATGATCC
ACGACTGACTGCCTATCTAAGTACCTTTAAAGTGGGGATTACTGTAGCTAATGCT
