>Addgene plasmid #34234 | KHBD00076 | addgene partial sequence | sequence record 41837 | M13-Rev 5'-CAGGAAACAGCTATGACC-3'
TTTTATTTTGACTGATAGTGACCTGTTCGTTGCAACAAATTGATAAGCAATGCTTTCTTATAATGCCAAC
TTTGTACAAGAAAGTTGGCAAAGCATTAGCTACAGTAATCCCCACTTTAAAGGTACTTAGATAGGCAGTC
AGTCGTGGATCATTTATATGCTGTTGCGTTTGCAGATGCGCCACGAGATTGTGAATGCGAGCGAAGCTTT
TGTTGCAGAGTTGGCATATGTGGGGTTTTTCGCCCGTGTGCGTCTTGTAGTGCATTTTAAGGACACTGGC
ATATGTGAACTTCTTTCCGCAGGTCTTGCAGGCATAAGGACGCTCATTTCGATGGGTTCTTTCATGCTTA
ACTAGGGAAGTGCGATCCGCGAAGTTGCGTTGGCAATATTGGCAGGTATATGGTTTAGCTCCCGTGTGCT
GCCGGATGTGGCGCTTCAGCTGGTAGTTGACGTGGAAGCTCTTGTGGCAAATCTCGCACTCGTAAGGCCG
CTCATCGTTATGCCTTCGCATGTGGGTGTCCAGCGTGCTCTTCCTGGGATATCCATTGCCACAGATAGCG
CACACATGCAATTTACCCTTGACGGCACCAGCAGGAGCAGGTGGAGGAGTAGATGCAGGCGGAGGATAAG
GAGCAGGAAGCATTTCCACCGTTAGAACTGTGGGCCTTTCCTTTTCCGCCGGGCCATGTGGCGTTTCTTC
AATGGGATCTTCCGTAGACCAAACTCCCTCTTCAAGCACCTCATCCTCTGGTGGTTCAAGCTGCTCAGTC
TCTATCGGTGGCGGAGTTGAAGGTCGCGTTTGCTGCACCACCTCCTTGACTACCCCTTGCTCGACTGCAT
